>Addgene plasmid #16734 | XE120 CAMKII-K42M 1-271-CS2+ | addgene partial sequence | sequence record 23472 | 16734 with SP6
TCTTTTCGGATCCATCGATTCGAATTCATGGCTACCATCACCTGCACCCGATTCACGGAAGAGTACCAGC
TCTTCGAGGAACTGGGAAAGGGAGCCTTCTCCGTGGTGCGCAGGTGTGTGAAGGTGCTGGCTGGCCAGGA
GTATGCTGCCATGATTATCAACACCAAGAAGCTCTCAGCCAGAGATCACCAGAAGTTGGAACGCGAGGCC
CGCATCTGCCGCTTGTTGAAGCACCCCAATATCGTCCGACTCCATGACAGCATCTCCGAGGAGGGGCACC
ACTACCTTATCTTCGATCTGGTCACTGGTGGGGAGCTGTTCGAAGACATTGTGGCCCGGGAGTATTACAG
TGAGGCTGATGCCAGCCACTGTATCCAGCAGATCCTGGAGGCTGTGCTACACTGTCACCAGATGGGGGTG
GTGCATCGCGACCTGAAGCCTGAGAATCTGTTGCTGGCTTCGAAGCTCAAGGGTGCTGCGGTGAAGCTGG
CAGACTTTGGCCTGGCCATAGAGGTTGAGGGAGAGCAGCAGGCATGGTTTGGGTTCGCAGGGACACCTGG
ATACCTCTCCCCAGAAGTGCTGCGGAAGGACCCATACGGGAAGCCTGTGGACCTGTGGGCCTGTGGCGTC
ATCCTGTATATCTTGTGTGGTTGGGTATCCCCCATTCTGGGNTAAGGACCAGCACCGCCTGTACCAGCAG
ATCAAAGCTGGTGCCTACGATTTCCCATCACCAGAATGGGACACCGTCACCCCGGAAGCCAAGGATCTGA
TCAATAANATGCTGACCATCANCCGTCNAACGCATCACGGCNGCTGA
