[The description below was written by a language model from this plasmid's Addgene catalogue record.]
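Description:
XE120 CAMKII-K42M 1-271-CS2+ is a Xenopus expression plasmid built on the pCS2+ backbone (about 4.1 kb without insert). It is maintained in E. coli as a high-copy plasmid under ampicillin selection. The insert is a fragment of rat Ca2+/calmodulin-dependent protein kinase II (Camk2a) covering residues 1–271 and carrying the K42M substitution, which the depositor describes as kinase-dead. The C-terminal truncation leaves the N-terminal part of the protein. In the wild-type context, a truncation of this kind is generally used to make the kinase independent of calmodulin regulation. The K42M version would therefore be expected to serve as the catalytically inactive counterpart of such a truncated kinase, although the record does not say this explicitly. The fragment was subcloned into the single EcoRI site of CS2+, so the same site flanks both ends, and the record does not say whether these sites were preserved.

The depositor notes that the plasmid is linearized with NotI and transcribed from the SP6 promoter upstream of the insert, yielding synthetic mRNA of the kind typically microinjected into Xenopus embryos. pCS2+ vectors generally also carry a CMV-derived promoter and an SV40 polyadenylation signal, which allow direct expression in vertebrate cells, but no feature table is supplied here to confirm the individual elements. No epitope tag or reporter is recorded. The associated study examined the stimulation of CaMKII by Wnt and Frizzled homologs and its role in promoting ventral cell fates in Xenopus. This fits use of the construct as an inactive-kinase reagent in embryo overexpression experiments.
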