Addgene plasmid #16734: XE120 CAMKII-K42M 1-271-CS2+
Depositing lab: Randall Moon. Depositing organization: University of Washington. Publication: Ca(2+)/calmodulin-dependent protein kinase II is stimulated by Wnt and Frizzled homologs and promotes ventral cell fates in Xenopus. Kühl M, Sheldahl LC, Malbon CC, Moon RT. J Biol Chem. 2000 Apr 28. 275(17):12701-11. 10.1074/jbc.275.17.12701 PubMed 10777564.
Backbone
  Vector backbone: pCS2+
  Backbone size w/o insert (bp): 4095
  Vector type: Xenopus Expression
Growth in bacteria
  Bacterial resistance: Ampicillin, 100 μg/mL
  Growth temperature: 37°C
  Growth strain: DH5alpha
  Copy number: High Copy
Gene/Insert
  Gene/Insert name: CAMKII-K42M 1-271 (alt names: CAMKII; caM kinase)
  Species: R. norvegicus (rat)
  Mutation: C-terminal truncation of K42M kinase
  Entrez Gene: Camk2a (a.k.a. PK2CDD, PKCCD)
  Cloning method: Restriction Enzyme; 5′ cloning site EcoR1 (unknown if destroyed); 3′ cloning site EcoR1 (unknown if destroyed)
  Sequencing primers: 5′ SP6
Terms and licenses: Academic/Nonprofit Terms; Industry Terms: Not Available to Industry
Depositor comments: Description: A C-terminal truncation of K42M kinase dead CAMKII provided by H. Schulman (Vanderbilt), subcloned into the EcoRI site of CS2+. Linearize with Not 1 and transcribe with SP6. Ref: M. Kuehl et al., JBC 275:12701-12711, 2000.
How to cite: XE120 CAMKII-K42M 1-271-CS2+ was a gift from Randall Moon (Addgene plasmid # 16734 ; http://n2t.net/addgene:16734 ; RRID:Addgene_16734)
